Addgene plasmid #24295: pEGFP-C1-hAtg14
Depositing lab: Noboru Mizushima. Publication: Beclin 1 forms two distinct phosphatidylinositol 3-kinase complexes with mammalian Atg14 and UVRAG. Itakura E, Kishi C, Inoue K, Mizushima N. Mol Biol Cell. 2008 Dec . 19(12):5360-72. 10.1091/mbc.e08-01-0080 PubMed 18843052.
Backbone
  Vector backbone: pEGFP-C1
  Backbone manufacturer: Clontech
  Backbone size w/o insert (bp): 4700
  Vector type: Mammalian Expression
  Selectable markers: Neomycin (select with G418)
Growth in bacteria
  Bacterial resistance: Kanamycin, 50 μg/mL
  Growth temperature: 37°C
  Growth strain: DH5alpha
  Copy number: High Copy
Gene/Insert
  Gene/Insert name: autophagy related genes 14 (alt name: Atg14)
  Species: H. sapiens (human)
  Insert size (bp): 1400
  GenBank ID: AK131251
  Entrez Gene: ATG14 (a.k.a. ATG14L, BARKOR, KIAA0831)
  Tag / fusion protein: EGFP (N terminal on backbone)
  Cloning method: Restriction Enzyme; 5′ cloning site EcoRI (not destroyed); 3′ cloning site EcoRI (not destroyed)
  Sequencing primers: 5′ EGFP-C
Resource information
  A portion of this plasmid was derived from a plasmid made by: FLJ16178,obtained from the Department of Biotechnology, National Institute of Technology and Evaluation, Tokyo, Japan
Terms and licenses: Academic/Nonprofit Terms; Industry Terms: Not Available to Industry
How to cite: pEGFP-C1-hAtg14 was a gift from Noboru Mizushima (Addgene plasmid # 24295 ; http://n2t.net/addgene:24295 ; RRID:Addgene_24295)
