[The description below was written by a language model from this plasmid's Addgene catalogue record and pLannotate feature annotations shown in this document.]
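Description:
pEGFP-C1-hAtg14 is a mammalian expression plasmid built on the Clontech pEGFP-C1 backbone that produces human ATG14 (also called ATG14L, BARKOR or KIAA0831) fused at its N-terminus to EGFP. The sequenced plasmid is about 6.2 kb. It is maintained in E. coli at high copy through a ColE1/pUC-type origin and also carries an f1 origin, which permits single-stranded DNA production. A single NeoR/KanR gene (Tn5 aminoglycoside phosphotransferase) serves both hosts. A bacterial promoter drives it for kanamycin selection in E. coli, while the adjacent SV40 enhancer/early promoter and a downstream HSV TK polyadenylation signal allow G418 selection of transfected mammalian cells. Several short annotated fragments (RSF ori, ble, bGH poly(A), SV40 large T antigen) are probably partial matches to backbone sequence rather than functional elements.

The expression cassette consists of the human cytomegalovirus immediate early enhancer and promoter, the EGFP coding sequence, the ATG14 open reading frame of roughly 1.4–1.5 kb following a short linker, and an SV40 polyadenylation signal. The insert was cloned into the EcoRI site at both ends, with both sites retained, and the record notes it was derived from a human cDNA clone. Strong constitutive CMV-driven transcription yields a green fluorescent ATG14 fusion, suited to following the protein's subcellular localisation in live or fixed cells and to detecting or isolating it via the EGFP moiety. The associated publication concerns the two distinct Beclin 1–phosphatidylinositol 3-kinase complexes formed with mammalian Atg14 and UVRAG, which points to use in autophagy research.
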