Features (pLannotate 1.2.2; 15 found; start..end, strand, type, name):
      1..25      +  rep_origin     RSF ori (fragment): Plasmids containing the RSF 1030 origin of replication can be propagated in E. coli cells that contain additional plasmids with compatible origins.
     93..396     +  enhancer       CMV enhancer: human cytomegalovirus immediate early enhancer
    397..600     +  promoter       CMV promoter: human cytomegalovirus (CMV) immediate early promoter
    645..1361    +  CDS            EGFP: EGFP is a basic (constitutively fluorescent) green fluorescent protein published in 1996, derived from Aequorea victoria. It is reported to be a rapidly-maturing weak dimer with moderate acid sensitivity.
   1395..2870    +  CDS            ATG14: BAKOR_HUMAN - Also known as ATG14L From Homo sapiens (Human).
   2929..3013    +  CDS            large T antigen (fragment): large T antigen from SV40 (simian virus 40)
   3036..3157    +  polyA_signal   SV40 poly(A) signal: SV40 polyadenylation signal
   3191..3619    -  rep_origin     f1 ori (sequence partly withheld): f1 bacteriophage origin of replication; arrow indicates direction of (+) strand synthesis
   3646..3750    +  promoter       AmpR promoter: bla
   3752..4109    +  promoter       SV40 promoter: SV40 enhancer and early promoter
   4144..4938    +  CDS            NeoR/KanR: aminoglycoside phosphotransferase from Tn5; aph(3')-II (or nptII); confers resistance to neomycin, kanamycin, and G418 (Geneticin®)
   4959..5111    +  CDS            ble (fragment): BLE_KLEPN - Experimental evidence at protein level: Swiss-Prot protein existence level 1. Binding protein with a strong affinity to the bleomycin family of antibiotics. Binds to CL990; an antimitotic-antibiotic compound. From Klebsiella pneumoniae.
   5170..5217    +  polyA_signal   HSV TK poly(A) signal: herpes simplex virus thymidine kinase polyadenylation signal (Cole and Stacy, 1985)
   5308..5324    -  polyA_signal   bGH poly(A) signal (fragment): bovine growth hormone polyadenylation signal
   5546..6134    +  rep_origin     ori: high-copy-number ColE1/pMB1/pBR322/pUC origin of replication
>Addgene plasmid #24295 | pEGFP-C1-hAtg14 | addgene full sequence | sequence record 444149 | Addgene NGS Result
ATTCTGTGGATAACCGTATTACCGCCATGCATTAGTTATTAATAGTAATCAATTACGGGGTCATTAGTTC
ATAGCCCATATATGGAGTTCCGCGTTACATAACTTACGGTAAATGGCCCGCCTGGCTGACCGCCCAACGA
CCCCCGCCCATTGACGTCAATAATGACGTATGTTCCCATAGTAACGCCAATAGGGACTTTCCATTGACGT
CAATGGGTGGAGTATTTACGGTAAACTGCCCACTTGGCAGTACATCAAGTGTATCATATGCCAAGTACGC
CCCCTATTGACGTCAATGACGGTAAATGGCCCGCCTGGCATTATGCCCAGTACATGACCTTATGGGACTT
TCCTACTTGGCAGTACATCTACGTATTAGTCATCGCTATTACCATGGTGATGCGGTTTTGGCAGTACATC
AATGGGCGTGGATAGCGGTTTGACTCACGGGGATTTCCAAGTCTCCACCCCATTGACGTCAATGGGAGTT
TGTTTTGGCACCAAAATCAACGGGACTTTCCAAAATGTCGTAACAACTCCGCCCCATTGACGCAAATGGG
CGGTAGGCGTGTACGGTGGGAGGTCTATATAAGCAGAGCTGGTTTAGTGAACCGTCAGATCCGCTAGCGC
TACCGGTCGCCACCATGGTGAGCAAGGGCGAGGAGCTGTTCACCGGGGTGGTGCCCATCCTGGTCGAGCT
GGACGGCGACGTAAACGGCCACAAGTTCAGCGTGTCCGGCGAGGGCGAGGGCGATGCCACCTACGGCAAG
CTGACCCTGAAGTTCATCTGCACCACCGGCAAGCTGCCCGTGCCCTGGCCCACCCTCGTGACCACCCTGA
CCTACGGCGTGCAGTGCTTCAGCCGCTACCCCGACCACATGAAGCAGCACGACTTCTTCAAGTCCGCCAT
GCCCGAAGGCTACGTCCAGGAGCGCACCATCTTCTTCAAGGACGACGGCAACTACAAGACCCGCGCCGAG
GTGAAGTTCGAGGGCGACACCCTGGTGAACCGCATCGAGCTGAAGGGCATCGACTTCAAGGAGGACGGCA
ACATCCTGGGGCACAAGCTGGAGTACAACTACAACAGCCACAACGTCTATATCATGGCCGACAAGCAGAA
GAACGGCATCAAGGTGAACTTCAAGATCCGCCACAACATCGAGGACGGCAGCGTGCAGCTCGCCGACCAC
TACCAGCAGAACACCCCCATCGGCGACGGCCCCGTGCTGCTGCCCGACAACCACTACCTGAGCACCCAGT
CCGCCCTGAGCAAAGACCCCAACGAGAAGCGCGATCACATGGTCCTGCTGGAGTTCGTGACCGCCGCCGG
GATCACTCTCGGCATGGACGAGCTGTACAAGTCCGGACTCAGATCAGCTTCGAATTGGAATTCCATGGCG
TCTCCCAGTGGGAAGGGAGCCCGGGCGCTGGAGGCTCCTGGCTGCGGGCCCCGGCCGCTCGCCCGGGACC
TGGTGGACTCCGTGGACGATGCGGAGGGGCTGTACGTGGCTGTGGAGCGCTGCCCGCTGTGCAACACTAC
CCGCCGGCGGCTGACCTGCGCCAAATGCGTTCAGAGCGGCGATTTCGTCTACTTCGACGGCCGCGACCGG
GAGAGGTTTATCGACAAGAAGGAAAGGTTAAGCCGACTTAAGAGCAAGCAAGAAGAATTTCAGAAAGAAG
TGTTAAAAGCTATGGAAGGAAAATGGATAACAGATCAGTTGAGATGGAAAATAATGTCCTGCAAGATGAG
GATTGAACAGTTAAAACAAACAATATGTAAAGGAAATGAAGAAATGGAGAAAAATTCTGAAGGCCTTCTC
AAAACCAAGGAAAAGAATCAGAAGCTTTACAGTCGAGCACAACGGCACCAAGAGAAAAAGGAGAAGATTC
AGAGGCATAATCGCAAACTTGGTGACCTGGTAGAAAAAAAGACCATTGACTTAAGAAGTCATTATGAGCG
TCTGGCAAATCTTCGACGATCCCATATATTAGAGCTCACCTCTGTCATTTTTCCAATCGAGGAAGTAAAG
ACGGGTGTGAGAGACCCCGCAGATGTGTCTTCAGAGAGTGACAGTGCCATGACCTCCAGCACTGTGAGCA
AGCTTGCTGAAGCCCGGAGGACAACTTACCTCTCAGGACGATGGGTCTGTGACGATCACAACGGAGACAC
CAGCATTAGCATTACAGGGCCTTGGATTAGCCTCCCTAACAATGGGGACTACTCTGCCTACTACAGCTGG
GTGGAGGAGAAGAAAACAACCCAGGGGCCTGACATGGAGCAGAGTAACCCTGCCTACACCATCAGTGCTG
CGCTGTGCTATGCAACTCAGCTGGTCAACATTCTGTCTCATATACTTGATGTAAATCTTCCCAAAAAGCT
CTGCAACAGTGAATTTTGTGGCGAAAATCTAAGCAAGCAGAAATTTACTCGAGCAGTGAAGAAACTGAAT
GCAAATATTCTTTACCTTTGTTTTTCTCAGCATGTAAATTTAGATCAATTACAACCACTGCATACCCTCA
GGAATCTAATGTACCTGGTCAGTCCAAGCTCTGAACACCTAGGCAGGTCAGGGCCCTTTGAAGTACGAGC
AGACCTTGAGGAGTCCATGGAATTTGTGGATCCCGGAGTTGCTGGAGAATCAGATGAGAGCGGAGATGAG
CGCGTCAGCGATGAAGAAACCGACCTGGGCACAGACTGGGAGAACTTGCCTAGTCCCCGGTTTTGTGATA
TCCCTTCCCAGTCTGTGGAAGTCTCCCAGAGTCAGAGCACCCAGGCGTCCCCACCCATCGCGAGCAGCAG
TGCAGGTGGGATGATCTCCTCTGCAGCAGCCTCGGTGACCTCCTGGTTTAAAGCTTACACTGGACACCGT
TAAGAATTCAGATCTCAAGCTTGTCGACGGTACCCGGGATCCACCGGATCTAGATAACTGATCATAATCA
GCCATACCACATTTGTAGAGGTTTTACTTGCTTTAAAAAACCTCCCACACCTCCCCCTGAACCTGAAACA
TAAAATGAATGCAATTGTTGTTGTTAACTTGTTTATTGCAGCTTATAATGGTTACAAATAAAGCAATAGC
ATCACAAATTTCACAAATAAAGCATTTTTTTCACTGCATTCTAGTTGTGGTTTGTCCAAACTCATCAATG
TATCTTAACGCGTAAATTGTAAGCGTTAATATTTTGTTAAAATTCGCGTTAAATTTTTGTTAAATCAGCT
CATTTTTTAACCAATAGGCCGAAATCGGCAAAATCCCTTATAAATCAAAAGAATAGACCGAGATAGGGT
[37 nt withheld, positions 3290-3326]
AAAGAACGTGGACTCCAACGTCAAAGG
[49 nt withheld, positions 3354-3402]
T
[91 nt withheld, positions 3404-3494]
G
[124 nt withheld, positions 3496-3619]
CAGGTGGCACTTTTCGGGGAAATGTGCGCGGAACCCCTATTTGTTTATTTTTCTAAATACATTCAAATAT
GTATCCGCTCATGAGACAATAACCCTGATAAATGCTTCAATAATATTGAAAAAGGAAGAGTCCTGAGGCG
GAAAGAACCAGCTGTGGAATGTGTGTCAGTTAGGGTGTGGAAAGTCCCCAGGCTCCCCAGCAGGCAGAAG
TATGCAAAGCATGCATCTCAATTAGTCAGCAACCAGGTGTGGAAAGTCCCCAGGCTCCCCAGCAGGCAGA
AGTATGCAAAGCATGCATCTCAATTAGTCAGCAACCATAGTCCCGCCCCTAACTCCGCCCATCCCGCCCC
TAACTCCGCCCAGTTCCGCCCATTCTCCGCCCCATGGCTGACTAATTTTTTTTATTTATGCAGAGGCCGA
GGCCGCCTCGGCCTCTGAGCTATTCCAGAAGTAGTGAGGAGGCTTTTTTGGAGGCCTAGGCTTTTGCAAA
GATCGATCAAGAGACAGGATGAGGATCGTTTCGCATGATTGAACAAGATGGATTGCACGCAGGTTCTCCG
GCCGCTTGGGTGGAGAGGCTATTCGGCTATGACTGGGCACAACAGACAATCGGCTGCTCTGATGCCGCCG
TGTTCCGGCTGTCAGCGCAGGGGCGCCCGGTTCTTTTTGTCAAGACCGACCTGTCCGGTGCCCTGAATGA
ACTGCAAGACGAGGCAGCGCGGCTATCGTGGCTGGCCACGACGGGCGTTCCTTGCGCAGCTGTGCTCGAC
GTTGTCACTGAAGCGGGAAGGGACTGGCTGCTATTGGGCGAAGTGCCGGGGCAGGATCTCCTGTCATCTC
ACCTTGCTCCTGCCGAGAAAGTATCCATCATGGCTGATGCAATGCGGCGGCTGCATACGCTTGATCCGGC
TACCTGCCCATTCGACCACCAAGCGAAACATCGCATCGAGCGAGCACGTACTCGGATGGAAGCCGGTCTT
GTCGATCAGGATGATCTGGACGAAGAGCATCAGGGGCTCGCGCCAGCCGAACTGTTCGCCAGGCTCAAGG
CGAGCATGCCCGACGGCGAGGATCTCGTCGTGACCCATGGCGATGCCTGCTTGCCGAATATCATGGTGGA
AAATGGCCGCTTTTCTGGATTCATCGACTGTGGCCGGCTGGGTGTGGCGGACCGCTATCAGGACATAGCG
TTGGCTACCCGTGATATTGCTGAAGAGCTTGGCGGCGAATGGGCTGACCGCTTCCTCGTGCTTTACGGTA
TCGCCGCTCCCGATTCGCAGCGCATCGCCTTCTATCGCCTTCTTGACGAGTTCTTCTGAGCGGGACTCTG
GGGTTCGAAATGACCGACCAAGCGACGCCCAACCTGCCATCACGAGATTTCGATTCCACCGCCGCCTTCT
ATGAAAGGTTGGGCTTCGGAATCGTTTTCCGGGACGCCGGCTGGATGATCCTCCAGCGCGGGGATCTCAT
GCTGGAGTTCTTCGCCCACCCTAGGGGGAGGCTAACTGAAACACGGAAGGAGACAATACCGGAAGGAACC
CGCGCTATGACGGCAATAAAAAGACAGAATAAAACGCACGGTGTTGGGTCGTTTGTTCATAAACGCGGGG
TTCGGTCCCAGGGCTGGCACTCTGTCGATACCCCACCGAGACCCCATTGGGGCCAATACGCCCGCGTTTC
TTCCTTTTCCCCACCCCACCCCCCAAGTTCGGGTGAAGGCCCAGGGCTCGCAGCCAACGTCGGGGCGGCA
GGCCCTGCCATAGCCTCAGGTTACTCATATATACTTTAGATTGATTTAAAACTTCATTTTTAATTTAAAA
GGATCTAGGTGAAGATCCTTTTTGATAATCTCATGACCAAAATCCCTTAACGTGAGTTTTCGTTCCACTG
AGCGTCAGACCCCGTAGAAAAGATCAAAGGATCTTCTTGAGATCCTTTTTTTCTGCGCGTAATCTGCTGC
TTGCAAACAAAAAAACCACCGCTACCAGCGGTGGTTTGTTTGCCGGATCAAGAGCTACCAACTCTTTTTC
CGAAGGTAACTGGCTTCAGCAGAGCGCAGATACCAAATACTGTTCTTCTAGTGTAGCCGTAGTTAGGCCA
CCACTTCAAGAACTCTGTAGCACCGCCTACATACCTCGCTCTGCTAATCCTGTTACCAGTGGCTGCTGCC
AGTGGCGATAAGTCGTGTCTTACCGGGTTGGACTCAAGACGATAGTTACCGGATAAGGCGCAGCGGTCGG
GCTGAACGGGGGGTTCGTGCACACAGCCCAGCTTGGAGCGAACGACCTACACCGAACTGAGATACCTACA
GCGTGAGCTATGAGAAAGCGCCACGCTTCCCGAAGGGAGAAAGGCGGACAGGTATCCGGTAAGCGGCAGG
GTCGGAACAGGAGAGCGCACGAGGGAGCTTCCAGGGGGAAACGCCTGGTATCTTTATAGTCCTGTCGGGT
TTCGCCACCTCTGACTTGAGCGTCGATTTTTGTGATGCTCGTCAGGGGGGCGGAGCCTATGGAAAAACGC
CAGCAACGCGGCCTTTTTACGGTTCCTGGCCTTTTGCTGGCCTTTTGCTCACATGTTCTTTCCTGCGTTA
TCCCCTG
