>Addgene plasmid #24295 | pEGFP-C1-hAtg14 | addgene partial sequence | sequence record 30755 | 24295 with EGFP-C
AGTCCGGACTCAGATCAGCTTCGAATTGGAATTCCATGGCGTCTCCCAGTGGGAAGGGAGCCCGGGCGCT
GGAGGCTCCTGGCTGCGGGCCCCGGCCGCTCGCCCGGGACCTGGTGGACTCCGTGGACGATGCGGAGGGG
CTGTACGTGGCTGTGGAGCGCTGCCCGCTGTGCAACACTACCCGCCGGCGGCTGACCTGCGCCAAATGCG
TTCAGAGCGGCGATTTCGTCTACTTCGACGGCCGCGACCGGGAGAGGTTTATCGACAAGAAGGAAAGGTT
AAGCCGACTTAAGAGCAAGCAAGAAGAATTTCAGAAAGAAGTGTTAAAAGCTATGGAAGGAAAATGGATA
ACAGATCAGTTGAGATGGAAAATAATGTCCTGCAAGATGAGGATTGAACAGTTAAAACAAACAATATGTA
AAGGAAATGAAGAAATGGAGAAAAATTCTGAAGGCCTTCTCAAAACCAAGGAAAAGAATCAGAAGCTTTA
CAGTCGAGCACAACGGCACCAAGAGAAAAAGGAGAAGATTCAGAGGCATAATCGCAAACTTGGTGACCTG
GTAGAAAAAAAGACCATTGACTTAAGAAGTCATTATGAGCGTCTGGCAAATCTTCGACGATCCCATATAT
TAGAGCTCACCTCTGTCATTTTTCCAATCGAGGAAGTAAAGACGGGTGTGAGAGACCCCGCAGATGTGTC
TTCAGAGAGTGACAGTGCCATGACCTCCAGCACTGTGAGCAAGCTTGCTGAAGCCCGGAGGACAACTTAC
CTCTCAGGACGATGGGTCTGTGACGATCACAACGGAGACACCAGCATTAGCATTACAGGGCCTTGGATTA
GCCTCCCTAACAATGGGGACTACTCTGCCTACTACAGCTGGGTGGAGGAGAAGAAAACAACCC
